Addgene plasmid #126302: pGWB14-LYX084
Purpose: With a Nicotiana benthamiana transcription factor in PGWB14 backbone, for Agrobacterium mediated transient or stable expression corresponding transcription factor fused with a C-terminal HA tag.
Depositing lab: Silin Zhong. Depositing organization: Chinese University of Hong Kong.
Backbone
  Vector backbone: pGWB14
  Vector type: Plant Expression
  Selectable markers: Hygromycin
Growth in bacteria
  Bacterial resistance: Kanamycin, 50 μg/mL
  Growth temperature: 37°C
  Growth strain: DH5alpha
  Copy number: Low Copy
Gene/Insert
  Gene/Insert name: Niben101Scf04568g01008.1
  Species: Nicotiana benthamiana
  Promoter: CaMV 35S
  Tag / fusion protein: HA (C terminal on insert)
  Cloning method: Gibson Cloning
Terms and licenses: Academic/Nonprofit Terms; Industry Terms: Not Available to Industry
How to cite: pGWB14-LYX084 was a gift from Silin Zhong (Addgene plasmid # 126302 ; http://n2t.net/addgene:126302 ; RRID:Addgene_126302)
