[The description below was written by a language model from this plasmid's Addgene catalogue record and pLannotate feature annotations shown in this document.]
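Description:
pGWB14-LYX084 is a plant binary expression vector built on the pGWB14 backbone and intended for Agrobacterium-mediated transient or stable expression of a Nicotiana benthamiana transcription factor (gene model Niben101Scf04568g01008.1). The backbone is a low-copy, broad-host-range IncP-type replicon. It carries oriV with the trfA replication protein gene, so it can be maintained in both E. coli and Agrobacterium. An oriT with traJ allows mobilisation. Bacterial selection is by kanamycin (KanR, aphA-3). The feature table also picks up backbone remnants such as TetR and TcR fragments, an IS1 element and partial lacZα, lacI and M13 ori sequences, which have no stated role in the construct.

Between the nopaline-type right and left T-DNA borders lie three expression units. The main cassette places the transcription factor coding sequence under a CaMV 35S promoter. The insert is flanked by attB1 and attB2 Gateway sites, although the record lists Gibson assembly as the cloning method. It is fused in frame to a C-terminal 3xHA epitope tag and followed by a NOS terminator. Part of the insert is annotated by homology to Arabidopsis ARR14, a type-B response regulator that binds DNA in cytokinin signalling, suggesting the encoded factor belongs to that family. A second 35S-driven unit encodes the tomato bushy stunt virus P19 silencing suppressor with a CaMV poly(A) signal. P19 is not mentioned in the catalogue fields; it binds siRNAs and typically boosts transgene expression in agroinfiltrated leaves. The third unit is a 35S-driven hygromycin resistance gene with a NOS terminator, used to select stable transformants. The HA tag allows immunodetection or immunoprecipitation of the expressed factor.
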