Features (pLannotate 1.2.2; 36 found; start..end, strand, type, name):
      3..89      -  CDS            traI (fragment): TRAI6_ECOLX - Experimental evidence at protein level: Swiss-Prot protein existence level 1. The initiation process of transfer DNA synthesis requires the interaction of at least three plasmid-specific components (TraH, I, and J) at the transfer origin resulting in the assembly of a specialised nucleoprotein complex - the relaxosome. Site- and strand-specific cleavage at the transfer origin is dependent on TraI and TraJ. From Escherichia coli.
    127..498     -  CDS            traJ: oriT-recognizing protein; traJ
    531..640     -  oriT           oriT: incP origin of transfer
    772..962     +  rep_origin     ori (fragment): high-copy-number ColE1/pMB1/pBR322/pUC origin of replication
   1321..1971    -  CDS            TetR: tetracycline resistance regulatory protein; tetR
   2077..2326    +  CDS            TcR (fragment): tetracycline efflux protein; tetA; confers resistance to tetracycline
   2436..2460    -  misc_feature   RB T-DNA repeat: right border repeat from nopaline C58 T-DNA
   2490..2508    +  misc_feature   MCS (fragment): pUC18/19 multiple cloning site
   2559..2904    +  promoter       CaMV 35S promoter: strong constitutive promoter from cauliflower mosaic virus
   2856..2902    +  promoter       minimal CaMV 35S promoter: minimal 35S promoter from cauliflower mosaic virus
   2914..2932    -  misc_feature   MCS (fragment): pUC18/19 multiple cloning site
   2943..3458    +  CDS            P19_TBSVC: Experimental evidence at protein level: Swiss-Prot protein existence level 1. Acts as a suppressor of RNA-mediated gene silencing, also known as post-transcriptional gene silencing (PTGS), a mechanism of plant viral defense that limits the accumulation of viral RNAs. Binds to short interfering RNAs (siRNAs) with high affinity. Acts as a molecular caliper to specifically select siRNAs based on the length of the duplex region of the RNA (By similarity). From Tomato bushy stunt virus (strain Cherry) (TBSV).
   3531..3707    +  polyA_signal   CaMV poly(A) signal: cauliflower mosaic virus polyadenylation signal
   4210..4551    +  promoter       CaMV 35S promoter: strong constitutive promoter from cauliflower mosaic virus
   4577..4601    +  protein_bind   attB1: mutant version of attB; recombination site for the Gateway® BP reaction BP Clonase™
   4695..5594    +  CDS            ARR14 (fragment): ARR14_ARATH - Experimental evidence at protein level: Swiss-Prot protein existence level 1. Transcriptional activator that binds specifically to the DNA sequence 5'-[AG]GATT-3'. Functions as a response regulator involved in His-to-Asp phosphorelay signal transduction system. Phosphorylation of the Asp residue in the receiver domain activates the ability of the protein to promote the transcription of target genes. Could directly activate some type-A response regulators in response to cytokinins (By similarity). From Arabidopsis thaliana (Mouse-ear cress).
   6616..6640    -  protein_bind   attB2: mutant version of attB; recombination site for the Gateway® BP reaction BP Clonase™
   6669..6758    +  CDS            3xHA: three tandem HA epitope tags
   6792..7044    +  terminator     NOS terminator: nopaline synthase terminator and poly(A) signal
   7473..7725    -  terminator     NOS terminator: nopaline synthase terminator and poly(A) signal
   7749..8177    -  CDS            nos (fragment): DHNO_AGRT7 - Protein inferred from homology: Swiss-Prot protein existence level 3. From Agrobacterium tumefaciens (strain T37).
   8193..9218    -  CDS            HygR: aminoglycoside phosphotransferase from E. coli; aph(4)-Ia; confers resistance to hygromycin
   9228..9572    -  promoter       CaMV 35S promoter: strong constitutive promoter from cauliflower mosaic virus
   9229..9275    -  promoter       minimal CaMV 35S promoter: minimal 35S promoter from cauliflower mosaic virus
   9710..9865    +  CDS            lacZα (fragment) (sequence partly withheld): LacZα fragment of β-galactosidase; lacZ fragment
   9863..10163   +  rep_origin     M13 ori (fragment) (sequence partly withheld): M13 bacteriophage origin of replication; arrow indicates direction of (+) strand synthesis
  10164..10294   +  CDS            lacI (fragment): lac repressor; lacI; The lac repressor binds to the lac operator to inhibit transcription in E. coli. This inhibition can be relieved by adding lactose or isopropyl-β-D-thiogalactopyranoside (IPTG).
  10348..10372   -  misc_feature   LB T-DNA repeat: left border repeat from nopaline C58 T-DNA
  11829..11948   -  CDS            tetR (fragment): TETR1_ECOLX - Experimental evidence at protein level: Swiss-Prot protein existence level 1. TetR is the repressor of the tetracycline resistance element; its N-terminal region forms a helix-turn-helix structure and binds DNA. Binding of tetracycline to TetR reduces the repressor affinity for the tetracycline resistance gene (tetA) promoter operator sites. From Escherichia coli.
  11968..13116   -  CDS            trfA: trans-acting replication protein that binds to and activates oriV
  13415..14209   -  CDS            KanR: aminoglycoside phosphotransferase; aphA-3; confers resistance to kanamycin
  14401..15168   +  mobile_element IS1: prokaryotic transposable element IS1
  15177..15326   -  CDS            satA (fragment): STA_BACSU - Also known as yyaR. Experimental evidence at protein level: Swiss-Prot protein existence level 1. Involved in resistance to streptothricin, a broad-spectrum antibiotic produced by streptomycetes. Detoxifies streptothricin via acetylation of the beta amino group of the first beta-lysyl moiety of streptothricin. From Bacillus subtilis (strain 168).
  15325..15519   -  CDS            satA (fragment): STA_BACSU - Also known as yyaR. Experimental evidence at protein level: Swiss-Prot protein existence level 1. Involved in resistance to streptothricin, a broad-spectrum antibiotic produced by streptomycetes. Detoxifies streptothricin via acetylation of the beta amino group of the first beta-lysyl moiety of streptothricin. From Bacillus subtilis (strain 168).
  15522..15797   -  CDS            klaC (fragment): KLAC_ECOLX - Also known as telB. Protein predicted: Swiss-Prot protein existence level 4. Belongs to the kla operon, which is associated with cryptic tellurite resistance, and IncW plasmid fertility inhibition. From Escherichia coli.
  15861..16492   -  rep_origin     oriV: incP origin of replication
>Addgene plasmid #126302 | pGWB14-LYX084 | addgene full sequence | sequence record 246945 | Addgene NGS Result
TCGGTCTTGCCTTGCTCGTCGGTGATGTACTTCACCAGCTCCGCGAAGTCGCTCTTCTTGATGGAGCGCA
TGGGGACGTGCTTGGCAATCACGCGCACCCCCCGGCCGTTTTAGCGGCTAAAAAAGTCATGGCTCTGCCC
TCGGGCGGACCACGCCCATCATGACCTTGCCAAGCTCGTCCTGCTTCTCTTCGATCTTCGCCAGCAGGGC
GAGGATCGTGGCATCACCGAACCGCGCCGTGCGCGGGTCGTCGGTGAGCCAGAGTTTCAGCAGGCCGCCC
AGGCGGCCCAGGTCGCCATTGATGCGGGCCAGCTCGCGGACGTGCTCATAGTCCACGACGCCCGTGATTT
TGTAGCCCTGGCCGACGGCCAGCAGGTAGGCCGACAGGCTCATGCCGGCCGCCGCCGCCTTTTCCTCAAT
CGCTCTTCGTTCGTCTGGAAGGCAGTACACCTTGATAGGTGGGCTGCCCTTCCTGGTTGGCTTGGTTTCA
TCAGCCATCCGCTTGCCCTCATCTGTTACGCCGGCGGTAGCCGGCCAGCCTCGCAGAGCAGGATTCCCGT
TGAGCACCGCCAGGTGCGAATAAGGGACAGTGAAGAAGGAACACCCGCTCGCGGGTGGGCCTACTTCACC
TATCCTGCCCGGCTGACGCCGTTGGATACACCAAGGAAAGTCTACACGAACCCTTTGGCAAAATCCTGTA
TATCGTGCGAAAAAGGATGGATATACCGAAAAAATCGCTATAATGACCCCGAAGCAGGGTTATGCAGCGG
AAAAGCGCCACGCTTCCCGAAGGGAGAAAGGCGGACAGGTATCCGGTAAGCGGCAGGGTCGGAACAGGAG
AGCGCACGAGGGAGCTTCCAGGGGGAAACGCCTGGTATCTTTATAGTCCTGTCGGGTTTCGCCACCTCTG
ACTTGAGCGTCGATTTTTGTGATGCTCGTCAGGGGGGCGGAGCCTATGGAAAAACGCCAGCAACGCGGCC
TTTTTACGGTTCCTGGCCTTTTGCTGGCCTTTTGCTCACATGTTCTTTCCTGCGTTATCCCCTGATTCTG
TGGATAACCGTATTACCGCCTTTGAGTGAGCTGATACCGCTCGCCGCAGCCGAACGACCGAGCGCAGCGA
GTCAGTGAGCGAGGAAGCGGAAGAGCGCCAGAAGGCCGCCAGAGAGGCCGAGCGCGGCCGTGAGGCTTGG
ACGCTAGGGCAGGGCATGAAAAAGCCCGTAGCGGGCTGCTACGGGCGTCTGACGCGGTGGAAAGGGGGAG
GGGATGTTGTCTACATGGCTCTGCTGTAGTGAGTGGGTTGCGCTCCGGCAGCGGTCCTGATCAATCGTCA
CCCTTTCTCGGTCCTTCAACGTTCCTGACAACGAGCCTCCTTTTCGCCAATCCATCGACAATCACCGCGA
GTCCCTGCTCGAACGCTGCGTCCGGACCGGCTTCGTCGAAGGCGTCTATCGCGGCCCGCAACAGCGGCGA
GAGCGGAGCCTGTTCAACGGTGCCGCCGCGCTCGCCGGCATCGCTGTCGCCGGCCTGCTCCTCAAGCACG
GCCCCAACAGTGAAGTAGCTGATTGTCATCAGCGCATTGACGGCGTCCCCGGCCGAAAAACCCGCCTCGC
AGAGGAAGCGAAGCTGCGCGTCGGCCGTTTCCATCTGCGGTGCGCCCGGTCGCGTGCCGGCATGGATGCG
CGCGCCATCGCGGTAGGCGAGCAGCGCCTGCCTGAAGCTGCGGGCATTCCCGATCAGAAATGAGCGCCAG
TCGTCGTCGGCTCTCGGCACCGAATGCGTATGATTCTCCGCCAGCATGGCTTCGGCCAGTGCGTCGAGCA
GCGCCCGCTTGTTCCTGAAGTGCCAGTAAAGCGCCGGCTGCTGAACCCCCAACCGTTCCGCCAGTTTGCG
TGTCGTCAGACCGTCTACGCCGACCTCGTTCAACAGGTCCAGGGCGGCACGGATCACTGTATTCGGCTGC
AACTTTGTCATGCTTGACACTTTATCACTGATAAACATAATATGTCCACCAACTTATCAGTGATAAAGAA
TCCGCGCGTTCAATCGGACCAGCGGAGGCTGGTCCGGAGGCCAGACGTGAAACCCAACATACCCCTGATC
GTAATTCTGAGCACTGTCGCGCTCGACGCTGTCGGCATCGGCCTGATTATGCCGGTGCTGCCGGGCCTCC
TGCGCGATCTGGTTCACTCGAACGACGTCACCGCCCACTATGGCATTCTGCTGGCGCTGTATGCGTTGGT
GCAATTTGCCTGCGCACCTGTGCTGGGCGCGCTGTCGGATCGTTTCGGGCGGCGGCCAATCTTGCTCGTC
TCGCTGGCCGGCGCCAGATCTGGGGAACCCTGTGGTTGGCATGCACATACAAATGGACGAACGGATAAAC
CTTTTCACGCCCTTTTAAATATCCGATTATTCTAATAAACGCTCTTTTCTCTTAGGTTTACCCGCCAATA
TATCCTGTCAAACACTGATAGTTTAAACGTTGCGATTAAGAATTCGAGCTCGGTACCCCCCTACTCCAAA
AATGTCAAAGATACAGTCTCAGAAGACCAAAGGGCTATTGAGACTTTTCAACAAAGGGTAATTTCGGGAA
ACCTCCTCGGATTCCATTGCCCAGCTATCTGTCACTTCATCGAAAGGACAGTAGAAAAGGAAGGTGGCTC
CTACAAATGCCATCATTGCGATAAAGGAAAGGCTATCATTCAAGATGCCTCTGCCGACAGTGGTCCCAAA
GATGGACCCCCACCCACGAGGAGCATCGTGGAAAAAGAAGACGTTCCAACCACGTCTTCAAAGCAAGTGG
ATTGATGTGACATCTCCACTGACGTAAGGGATGACGCACAATCCCACTATCCTTCGCAAGACCCTTCCTC
TATATAAGGAAGTTCATTTCATTTGGAGAGGACAGCCCAAGCTTCGACTCTAGAGGATCCCCTTAAATCG
ATATGGAACGAGCTATACAAGGAAACGACGCTAGGGAACAAGCTAACAGTGAACGTTGGGATGGAGGATC
AGGAGGTACCACTTCTCCCTTCAAACTTCCTGACGAAAGTCCGAGTTGGACTGAGTGGCGGCTACATAAC
GATGAGACGAATTCGAATCAAGATAATCCCCTTGGTTTCAAGGAAAGCTGGGGTTTCGGGAAAGTTGTAT
TTAAGAGATATCTCAGATACGACAGGACGGAAGCTTCACTGCACAGAGTCCTTGGATCTTGGACGGGAGA
TTCGGTTAACTATGCAGCATCTCGATTTTTCGGTTTCGACCAGATCGGATGTACCTATAGTATTCGGTTT
CGAGGAGTTAGTATCACCGTTTCTGGAGGGTCTCGAACTCTTCAGCATCTCTGTGAGATGGCAATTCGGT
CTAAGCAAGAACTGCTACAGCTTGCCCCAATCGAAGTGGAAAGTAATGTATCAAGAGGATGCCCTGAAGG
TACTCAAACCTTCGAAAAAGAAAGCGAGTAAGTCGAGGGCGAGCTCGAATTCGGTACGCTGAAATCACCA
GTCTCTCTCTACAAATCTATCTCTCTCTATTTTCTCCATAAATAATGTGTGAGTAGTTTCCCGATAAGGG
AAATTAGGGTTCTTATAGGGTTTCGCTCATGTGTTGAGCATATAAGAAACCCTTAGTATGTATTTGTATT
TGTAAAATACTTCTATCAATAAAATTTCTAATTCCTAAAACCAAAATCCAGTACTAAAATCCAGATCTCC
CTGCAGGTCCCCAGATTAGCCTTTTCAATTTCAGAAAGAATGCTAACCCACAGATGGTTAGAGAGGCTTA
CGCAGCAGGTCTCATCAAGACGATCTACCCGAGCAATAATCTCCAGGAAATCAAATACCTTCCCAAGAAG
GTTAAAGATGCAGTCAAAAGATTCAGGACTAACTGCATCAAGAACACAGAGAAAGATATATTTCTCAAGA
TCAGAAGTACTATTCCAGTATGGACGATTCAAGGCTTGCTTCACAAACCAAGGCAAGTAATAGAGATTGG
AGTCTCTAAAAAGGTAGTTCCCACTGAATCAAAGGCCATGGAGTCAAAGATTCAAATAGAGGACCTAACA
GAACTCGCCGTAAAGACTGGCGAACAGTTCATACAGAGTCTCTTACGACTCAATGACAAGAAGAAAATCT
TCGTCAACATGGTGGAGCACGACACACTTGTCTACTCCAAAAATATCAAAGATACAGTCTCAGAAGACCA
AAGGGCAATTGAGACTTTTCAACAAAGGGTAATATCCGGAAACCTCCTCGGATTCCATTGCCCAGCTATC
TGTCACTTTATTGTGAAGATAGTGGAAAAGGAAGGTGGCTCCTACAAATGCCATCATTGCGATAAAGGAA
AGGCCATCGTTGAAGATGCCTCTGCCGACAGTGGTCCCAAAGATGGACCCCCACCCACGAGGAGCATCGT
GGAAAAAGAAGACGTTCCAACCACGTCTTCAAAGCAAGTGGATTGATGTGATATCTCCACTGACGTAAGG
GATGACGCACAATCCCACTATCCTTCGCAAGACCCTTCCTCTATATAAGGAAGTTCATTTCATTTGGAGA
GAACACGGGGGACTCTAGAGTTATCAACAAGTTTGTACAAAAAAGCAGGCTCCACCACTAGTTGTGAAGT
TGGTTTTGTCAATCTGTTGGTGTTCAATGGCAAGTATGAGTGGCGACGGTGCCACGTGTAAGTCGGAAGC
TGCAGATAAGTTTCCAGTAGGGTTAAGAGTTCTTGTGGTTGATGACGACATCGTTTGCCTTAGAATTCTG
GAGCAAATGCTTCGCAAATGCAAGTATTCTGTTACCACTTGTTCCCAAGCTGCGGTGGCATTAAACCTAC
TACGGGAAAGGAGGGGGTCTTTTGATGTTGTACTGAGTGATGTTCATATGCCTGATATGGATGGTTTTAA
ACTTCTTGAGCTTGTTGGGTTGGAAATGGACCTTCCAGTAATAATGATGTCAGGTGATGGAAGAACCAAC
CTCGTCATGAGAGGAGTTCAGCATGGGGCTTGTGATTATTTGATTAAGCCTATACGTGATGAGGAGCTAA
AGAATATCTGGCAGCATGTTGTTAGGAAAAGATGTAGCTTCAGTAAAGAGCCTGAATATTCTGGTAGCTT
GGATGAAAATGATCGGCATAAACGAGGAAATGATGATGCTGAATGTGCTTCTTCTGTAATTGAAGGAGCA
GATGGAGTGCTAAAACCACAGAAAAAGAAAAGAGATGCAAAAGAAGAAGATGAAACGGAAATGGAAAATG
ATGACCCAAATACTGCAAAAAAGCCACGTGTAGTCTGGTCAGTGGAGCTTCATCAGCAATTTGTTAGTGC
TGTCAACCAACTCGGGATTGATAAGGCTGTACCTAAGAGAATCCTTGAACTGATGAATGTTCCTGGTTTG
ACAAGAGAAAATGTGGCAAGCCATCTTCAGAAATTTAGGCTGTACTTGAAGAGGCTAAGTGGAGTAGCTC
AGCAACAGGGTGGCTTCCCCAGTACCTACTGCGGGCCAATAGAACAGAATCCAAAACTTGGTTTACTAGG
GAGATTTGACATTCAAGCACTGGCAGCCTCTGGTCAAATTCCTCCTGAAACTTTGACAGCTCTTCATGCT
GAGCTTTTAGGTCGATCGTCAGGTAACCTGGTTTTACCATCAGTAGAGCAGCCGCATCTCCTACAAGCAT
CCCTGCAGCAAGCAAAGTGCGTACCTGTTGATCATGTTGTGGCCTATGGTCAGCCTCTGATGAAATGCCC
TCCCAGCATTACTAATCCTAAACTTCTTTCTCAACCTATGATGTCTGCTGAGGATGTTCATTCAGGATTT
GGATCCCGGAGAGCAAAAAATATATGTATGGTTCCTAGCAGCAATCTCACTGGGCTAGCTGCTCCAGACA
GCAACATGTTAATGGCAATGATGCAACATCAGCAACAATGGCAAAAGCAGCAGCAGCTGGAACAGCAACA
GAAACAATCCGGTCTTTCTGAGGCCAACCATTCAATTAATGTGAAACCTTCTTGCCTTGTATTGCCTTCT
CAATCGCCAGGTAATTTCCAAGTGGGAGATAGTCCTGGCTCCGTTAGACAGGCCTGCAGTTCGAGTAAAT
CTTCAGTAATTGATTATAGCGTTCTCTCGCCACAGTCAAATAATTCATCAGCTGTGGTGCAAGTGTTAGA
CGGGGAACTCAAACCAGCATGTGGCTTAAACAGGCTCTCCACTGCAGCTCCTTTCACTCCTTCAGTCTCA
TCATGCTCTGTTCATGCTGACAATAGTGTTGGTCTGCAGCTTCATAACTCTAGCTCGGCATTTGGTGCAT
CTAAACAACTGCCAGGCTTTGTTCCTAACCATCTGGGCTTTCCAGTGTCATGTAATAGTAAACCAAGCCA
GATTCTTGACCAGGGACCTATGAGAAGTCCTGGAGTTGGTAAAGCTGCCGCCATTCCCAGTCGTTTTGCT
GTAGACGAGTCTGATTCGCCAATGTGCAATTTCAGTACTGTAAAAGTTTATACTGAGGACACTAAAGTTA
AGCAGGAGCCTAACATGAATATCATGGAAAATTCTAAAGTTGGACCAGCTCTTTTTCAAAACTTACCATC
TGGTGATCTTATGAGTGTCTTCAGCGACCCCGGGGACCCAGCTTTCTTGTACAAAGTGGTTGATAACAGC
GGGTTAATTAACATCTTTTACCCATACGATGTTCCTGACTATGCGGGCTATCCCTATGACGTCCCGGACT
ATGCAGGATCCTATCCATATGACGTTCCAGATTACGCTGCTCAGTGCAGCGCTTAGAGCTCGAATTTCCC
CGATCGTTCAAACATTTGGCAATAAAGTTTCTTAAGATTGAATCCTGTTGCCGGTCTTGCGATGATTATC
ATATAATTTCTGTTGAATTACGTTAAGCATGTAATAATTAACATGTAATGCATGACGTTATTTATGAGAT
GGGTTTTTATGATTAGAGTCCCGCAATTATACATTTAATACGCGATAGAAAACAAAATATAGCGCGCAAA
CTAGGATAAATTATCGCGCGCGGTGTCATCTATGTTACTAGATCGGGAATTAGCTTCATCAACGCAAGAC
ATGCGCACGACCGTCTGACAGGAGAGGAATTTCCGACGAGCACAGAAAGGACTTGCTCTTGGACGTAGGC
CTATTTCTCAGGCACATGTATCAAGTGTTCGGACGTGGGTTTTCGATGGTGTATCAGCCGCCGCCAACTG
GGAGATGAGGAGGCTTTCTTGGGGGGCAGTCAGCAGTTCATTTCACAAGACAGAGGAACTTGTAAGGAGA
TGCACTGATTTATCTTGGCGCAAACCAGCAGGACGAATTAGTGGGAATAGCCCGCGAATATCTAAGTTAT
GCCTGTCGGCATGAGCAGAAACTTCCAATTCGAAACAGTTTGGAGAGGTTGTTTTTGGGCATACCTTTTG
TTAGTCAGCCTCTCGATTGCTCATCGTCATTACACAGTACCGAAGTTTGATCGATCTAGTAACATAGATG
ACACCGCGCGCGATAATTTATCCTAGTTTGCGCGCTATATTTTGTTTTCTATCGCGTATTAAATGTATAA
TTGCGGGACTCTAATCATAAAAACCCATCTCATAAATAACGTCATGCATTACATGTTAATTATTACATGC
TTAACGTAATTCAACAGAAATTATATGATAATCATCGCAAGACCGGCAACAGGATTCAATCTTAAGAAAC
TTTATTGCCAAATGTTTGAACGATCTGCTTCGACGCACTCCTTCTTTACTCCACCATCTCGTCCTTATTG
AAAACGTGGGTAGCACCAAAACGAATCAAGTCGCTGGAACTGAAGTTACCAATCACGCTGGATGATTTGC
CAGTTGGATTAATCTTGCCTTTCCCCGCATGAATAATATTGATGAATGCATGCGTGAGGGGTATTTCGAT
TTTGGCAATAGCTGCAATTGCCGCGACATCCTCCAACGAGCATAATTCTTCAGAAAAATAGCGATGTTCC
ATGTTGTCAGGGCATGCATGATGCACGTTATGAGGTGACGGTGCTAGGCAGTATTCCCTCAAAGTTTCAT
AGTCAGTATCATATTCATCATTGCATTCCTGCAAGAGAGAATTGAGACGCAATCCACACGCTGCGGCAAC
CTTCCGGCGTTCGTGGTCTATTTGCTCTTGGACGTTGCAAACGTAAGTGTTGGATCCCGGTCGGCATCTA
CTCTATTCCTTTGCCCTCGGACGAGTGCTGGGGCGTCGGTTTCCACTATCGGCGAGTACTTCTACACAGC
CATCGGTCCAGACGGCCGCGCTTCTGCGGGCGATTTGTGTACGCCCGACAGTCCCGGCTCCGGATCGGAC
GATTGCGTCGCATCGACCCTGCGCCCAAGCTGCATCATCGAAATTGCCGTCAACCAAGCTCTGATAGAGT
TGGTCAAGACCAATGCGGAGCATATACGCCCGGAGCCGCGGCGATCCTGCAAGCTCCGGATGCCTCCGCT
CGAAGTAGCGCGTCTGCTGCTCCATACAAGCCAACCACGGCCTCCAGAAGAAGATGTTGGCGACCTCGTA
TTGGGAATCCCCGAACATCGCCTCGCTCCAGTCAATGACCGCTGTTATGCGGCCATTGTCCGTCAGGACA
TTGTTGGAGCCGAAATCCGCGTGCACGAGGTGCCGGACTTCGGGGCAGTCCTCGGCCCAAAGCATCAGCT
CATCGAGAGCCTGCGCGACGGACGCACTGACGGTGTCGTCCATCACAGTTTGCCAGTGATACACATGGGG
ATCAGCAATCGCGCATATGAAATCACGCCATGTAGTGTATTGACCGATTCCTTGCGGTCCGAATGGGCCG
AACCCGCTCGTCTGGCTAAGATCGGCCGCAGCGATCGCATCCATGGCCTCCGCGACCGGCTGCAGAACAG
CGGGCAGTTCGGTTTCAGGCAGGTCTTGCAACGTGACACCCTGTGCACGGCGGGAGATGCAATAGGTCAG
GCTCTCGCTGAATTCCCCAATGTCAAGCACTTCCGGAATCGGGAGCGCGGCCGATGCAAAGTGCCGATAA
ACATAACGATCTTTGTAGAAACCATCGGCGCAGCTATTTACCCGCAGGACATATCCACGCCCTCCTACAT
CGAAGCTGAAAGCACGAGATTCTTCGCCCTCCGAGAGCTGCATCAGGTCGGAGACGCTGTCGAACTTTTC
GATCAGAAACTTCTCGACAGACGTCGCGGTGAGTTCAGGCTTTTTCATATCGGGGTCGTCCTCTCCAAAT
GAAATGAACTTCCTTATATAGAGGAAGGGTCTTGCGAAGGATAGTGGGATTGTGCGTCATCCCTTACGTC
AGTGGAGATATCACATCAATCCACTTGCTTTGAAGACGTGGTTGGAACGTCTTCTTTTTCCACGATGCTC
CTCGTGGGTGGGGGTCCATCTTTGGGACCACTGTCGGCAGAGGCATCTTGAACGATAGCCTTTCCTTTAT
CGCAATGATGGCATTTGTAGGTGCCACCTTCCTTTTCTACTGTCCTTTTGATGAAGTGACAGATAGCTGG
GCAATGGAATCCGAGGAGGTTTCCCGATATTACCCTTTGTTGAAAAGTCTCAATAGCCCTTTGGTCTTCT
GAGACTGTATCTTTGATATTCTTGGAGTAGACGAGAGTGTCGTGCTCCACCATGTTGACGGATCTCTAGG
ACGCGTCGACGCGTCGACGCGTCGACGCGTCGACGCGTCCTAGAAGCTAATTCACTGGCCGTCGTTTTAC
AACGTCGTGACTGGGAAAACCCTGGCGTTACCCAACTTAATCGCCTTGCAGCACATCCCCCTTTCGCCAG
CTGGCGTAATAGCGAAGAGGCCCGCACCGATCGCCCTTCCCAACAGTTGCGCAGCCTGAATG
[44 nt withheld, positions 9863-9906]
C
[141 nt withheld, positions 9908-10048]
CCTTTGACGTTGGAGTCCACGTTCTTT
[37 nt withheld, positions 10076-10112]
ACCCTATCTCGGGCTATTCTTTTGATTTATAAGGGATTTTGCCGATTTCGGAACCACCATCAAACAGGAT
TTTCGCCTGCTGGGGCAAACCAGCGTGGACCGCTTGCTGCAACTCTCTCAGGGCCAGGCGGTGAAGGGCA
ATCAGCTGTTGCCCGTCTCACTGGTGAAAAGAAAAACCACCCCAGTACATTAAAAACGTCCGCAATGTGT
TATTAAGTTGTCTAAGCGTCAATTTGTTTACACCACAATATATCCTGCCACCAGCCAGCCAACAGCTCCC
CGACCGGCAGCTCGGCACAAAATCACCACTCGATACAGGCAGCCCATCAGTCCGGGACGGCGTCAGCGGG
AGAGCCGTTGTAAGGCGGCAGACTTTGCTCATGTTACCGATGCTATTCGGAAGAACGGCAACTAAGCTGC
CGGGTTTGAAACACGGATGATCTCGCGGAGGGTAGCATGTTGATTGTAACGATGACAGAGCGTTGCTGCC
TGTGATCAAATATCATCTCCCTCGCAGAGATCCGAATTATCAGCCTTCTTATTCATTTCTCGCTTAACCG
TGACAGGCTGTCGATCTTGAGAACTATGCCGACATAATAGGAAATCGCTGGATAAAGCCGCTGAGGAAGC
TGAGTGGCGCTATTTCTTTAGAAGTGAACGTTGACGATATCAACTCCCCTATCCATTGCTCACCGAATGG
TACAGGTCGGGGACCCGAAGTTCCGACTGTCGGCCTGATGCATCCCCGGCTGATCGACCCCAGATCTGGG
GCTGAGAAAGCCCAGTAAGGAAACAACTGTAGGTTCGAGTCGCGAGATCCCCCGGAACCAAAGGAAGTAG
GTTAAACCCGCTCCGATCAGGCCGAGCCACGCCAGGCCGAGAACATTGGTTCCTGTAGGCATCGGGATTG
GCGGATCAAACACTAAAGCTACTGGAACGAGCAGAAGTCCTCCGGCCGCCAGTTGCCAGGCGGTAAAGGT
GAGCAGAGGCACGGGAGGTTGCCACTTGCGGGTCAGCACGGTTCCGAACGCCATGGAAACCGCCCCCGCC
AGGCCCGCTGCGACGCCGACAGGATCTAGCGCTGCGTTTGGTGTCAACACCAACAGCGCCACGCCCGCAG
TTCCGCAAATAGCCCCCAGGACCGCCATCAATCGTATCGGGCTACCTAGCAGAGCGGCAGAGATGAACAC
GACCATCAGCGGCTGCACAGCGCCTACCGTCGCCGCGACCCCGCCCGGCAGGCGGTAGACCGAAATAAAC
AACAAGCTCCAGAATAGCGAAATATTAAGTGCGCCGAGGATGAAGATGCGCATCCACCAGATTCCCGTTG
GAATCTGTCGGACGATCATCACGAGCAATAAACCCGCCGGCAACGCCCGCAGCAGCATACCGGCGACCCC
TCGGCCTCGCTGTTCGGGCTCCACGAAAACGCCGGACAGATGCGCCTTGTGAGCGTCCTTGGGGCCGTCC
TCCTGTTTGAAGACCGACAGCCCAATGATCTCGCCGTCGATGTAGGCGCCGAATGCCACGGCATCTCGCA
ACCGTTCAGCGAACGCCTCCATGGGCTTTTTCTCCTCGTGCTCGTAAACGGACCCGAACATCTCTGGAGC
TTTCTTCAGGGCCGACAATCGGATCTCGCGGAAATCCTGCACGTCGGCCGCTCCAAGCCGTCGAATCTGA
GCCTTAATCACAATTGTCAATTTTAATCCTCTGTTTATCGGCAGTTCGTAGAGCGCGCCGTGCGTCCCGA
GCGATACTGAGCGAAGCAAGTGCGTCGAGCAGTGCCCGCTTGTTCCTGAAATGCCAGTAAAGCGCTGGCT
GCTGAACCCCCAGCCGGAACTGACCCCACAAGGCCCTAGCGTTTGCAATGCACCAGGTCATCATTGACCC
AGGCGTGTTCCACCAGGCCGCTGCCTCGCAACTCTTCGCAGGCTTCGCCGACCTGCTCGCGCCACTTCTT
CACGCGGGTGGAATCCGATCCGCACATGAGGCGGAAGGTTTCCAGCTTGAGCGGGTACGGCTCCCGGTGC
GAGCTGAAATAGTCGAACATCCGTCGGGCCGTCGGCGACAGCTTGCGGTACTTCTCCCATATGAATTTCG
TGTAGTGGTCGCCAGCAAACAGCACGACGATTTCCTCGTCGATCAGGACCTGGCAACGGGACGTTTTCTT
GCCACGGTCCAGGACGCGGAAGCGGTGCAGCAGCGACACCGATTCCAGGTGCCCAACGCGGTCGGACGTG
AAGCCCATCGCCGTCGCCTGTAGGCGCGACAGGCATTCCTCGGCCTTCGTGTAATACCGGCCATTGATCG
ACCAGCCCAGGTCCTGGCAAAGCTCGTAGAACGTGAAGGTGATCGGCTCGCCGATAGGGGTGCGCTTCGC
GTACTCCAACACCTGCTGCCACACCAGTTCGTCATCGTCGGCCCGCAGCTCGACGCCGGTGTAGGTGATC
TTCACGTCCTTGTTGACGTGGAAAATGACCTTGTTTTGCAGCGCCTCGCGCGGGATTTTCTTGTTGCGCG
TGGTGAACAGGGCAGAGCGGGCCGTGTCGTTTGGCATCGCTCGCATCGTGTCCGGCCACGGCGCAATATC
GAACAAGGAAAGCTGCATTTCCTTGATCTGCTGCTTCGTGTGTTTCAGCAACGCGGCCTGCTTGGCCTCG
CTGACCTGTTTTGCCAGGTCCTCGCCGGCGGTTTTTCGCTTCTTGGTCGTCATAGTTCCTCGCGTGTCGA
TGGTCATCGACTTCGCCAAACCTGCCGCCTCCTGTTCGAGACGACGCGAACGCTCCACGGCGGCCGATGG
CGCGGGCAGGGCAGGGGGAGCCAGTTGCACGCTGTCGCGCTCGATCTTGGCCGTAGCTTGCTGGACCATC
GAGCCGACGGACTGGAAGGTTTCGCGGGGCGCACGCATGACGGTGCGGCTTGCGATGGTTTCGGCATCCT
CGGCGGAAAACCCCGCGTCGATCAGTTCTTGCCTGTATGCCTTCCGGTCAAACGTCCGATTCATTCACCC
TCCTTGCGGGATTGCCCCGACTCACGCCGGGGCAATGTGCCCTTATTCCTGATTTGACCCGCCTGGTGCC
TTGGTGTCCAGATAATCCACCTTATCGGCAATGAAGTCGGTCCCGTAGACCGTCTGGCCGTCCTTCTCGT
ACTTGGTATTCCGAATCTTGCCCTGCACGAATACCAGCGACCCCTTGCCCAAATACTTGCCGTGGGCCTC
GGCCTGAGAGCCAAAACACTTGATGCGGAAGAAGTCGGTGCGCTCCTGCTTGTCGCCGGCATCGTTGCGC
CACATCTAGGTACTAAAACAATTCATCCAGTAAAATATAATATTTTATTTTCTCCCAATCAGGCTTGATC
CCCAGTAAGTCAAAAAATAGCTCGACATACTGTTCTTCCCCGATATCCTCCCTGATCGACCGGACGCAGA
AGGCAATGTCATACCACTTGTCCGCCCTGCCGCTTCTCCCAAGATCAATAAAGCCACTTACTTTGCCATC
TTTCACAAAGATGTTGCTGTCTCCCAGGTCGCCGTGGGAAAAGACAAGTTCCTCTTCGGGCTTTTCCGTC
TTTAAAAAATCATACAGCTCGCGCGGATCTTTAAATGGAGTGTCTTCTTCCCAGTTTTCGCAATCCACAT
CGGCCAGATCGTTATTCAGTAAGTAATCCAATTCGGCTAAGCGGCTGTCTAAGCTATTCGTATAGGGACA
ATCCGATATGTCGATGGAGTGAAAGAGCCTGATGCACTCCGCATACAGCTCGATAATCTTTTCAGGGCTT
TGTTCATCTTCATACTCTTCCGAGCAAAGGACGCCATCGGCCTCACTCATGAGCAGATTGCTCCAGCCAT
CATGCCGTTCAAAGTGCAGGACCTTTGGAACAGGCAGCTTTCCTTCCAGCCATAGCATCATGTCCTTTTC
CCGTTCCACATCATAGGTGGTCCCTTTATACCGGCTGTCCGTCATTTTTAAATATAGGTTTTCATTTTCT
CCCACCAGCTTATATACCTTAGCAGGAGACATTCCTTCCGTATCTTTTACGCAGCGGTATTTTTCGATCA
GTTTTTTCAATTCCGGTGATATTCTCATTTTAGCCATTTATTATTTCCTTCCTCTTTTCTACAGTATTTA
AAGATACCCCAAGAAGCTAATTATAACAAGACGAACTCCAATTCACTGTTCCTTGCATTCTAAAACCTTA
AATACCAGAAAACAGCTTTTTCAAAGTTGTTTTCAAAGTTGGCGTATAACATAGTATCGACGGAGCCGAT
TTTGAAACCACAATTATGGGTGATGCTGCCAACTTACTGATTTAGTGTATGATGGTGTTTTTGAGGTGCT
CCAGTGGCTTCTGTTTCTATCAGCTGTCCCTCCTGTTCAGCTACTGACGGGGTGGTGCGTAACGGCAAAA
GCACCGCCGGACATCAGCGCTATCTCTGCTCTCACTGCCGTAAAACATGGCAACTGCAGTTCACTTACAC
CGCTTCTCAACCCGGTACGCACCAGAAAATCATTGATATGGCCATGAATGGCGTTGGATGCCGGGCAACA
GCCCGCATTATGGGCGTTGGCCTCAACACGATTTTACGTCACTTAAAAAACTCAGGCCGCAGTCGGTAAC
CTCGCGCATACAGCCGGGCAGTGACGTCATCGTCTGCGCGGAAATGGACGAACAGTGGGGCTATGTCGGG
GCTAAATCGCGCCAGCGCTGGCTGTTTTACGCGTATGACAGTCTCCGGAAGACGGTTGTTGCGCACGTAT
TCGGTGAACGCACTATGGCGACGCTGGGGCGTCTTATGAGCCTGCTGTCACCCTTTGACGTGGTGATATG
GATGACGGATGGCTGGCCGCTGTATGAATCCCGCCTGAAGGGAAAGCTGCACGTAATCAGCAAGCGATAT
ACGCAGCGAATTGAGCGGCATAACCTGAATCTGAGGCAGCACCTGGCACGGCTGGGACGGAAGTCGCTGT
CGTTCTCAAAATCGGTGGAGCTGCATGACAAAGTCATCGGGCATTATCTGAACATAAAACACTATCAATA
AGTTGGAGTCATTACCCAATTATGATAGAATTTACAAGCTATAAGGTTATTGTCCTGGGTTTCAAGCATT
AGTCCATGCAAGTTTTTATGCTTTGCCCATTCTATAGATATATTGATAAGCGCGCTGCCTATGCCTTGCC
CCCTGAAATCCTTACATACGGCGATATCTTCTATATAAAAGATATATTATCTTATCAGTATTGTCAATAT
ATTCAAGGCAATCTGCCTCCTCATCCTCTTCATCCTCTTCGTCTTGGTAGCTTTTTAAATATGGCGCTTC
ATAGAGTAATTCTGTAAAGGTCCAATTCTCGTTTTCATACCTCGGTATAATCTTACCTATCACCTCAAAT
GGTTCGCTGGGTTTATCGCACCCCCGAACACGAGCACGGCACCCGCGACCACTATGCCAAGAATGCCCAA
GGTAAAAATTGCCGGCCCCGCCATGAAGTCCGTGAATGCCCCGACGGCCGAAGTGAAGGGCAGGCCGCCA
CCCAGGCCGCCGCCCTCACTGCCCGGCACCTGGTCGCTGAATGTCGATGCCAGCACCTGCGGCACGTCAA
TGCTTCCGGGCGTCGCGCTCGGGCTGATCGCCCATCCCGTTACTGCCCCGATCCCGGCAATGGCAAGGAC
TGCCAGCGCTGCCATTTTTGGGGTGAGGCCGTTCGCGGCCGAGGGGCGCAGCCCCTGGGGGGATGGGAGG
CCCGCGTTAGCGGGCCGGGAGGGTTCGAGAAGGGGGGGCACCCCCCTTCGGCGTGCGCGGTCACGCGCAC
AGGGCGCAGCCCTGGTTAAAAACAAGGTTTATAAATATTGGTTTAAAAGCAGGTTAAAAGACAGGTTAGC
GGTGGCCGAAAAACGGGCGGAAACCCTTGCAAATGCTGGATTTTCTGCCTGTGGACAGCCCCTCAAATGT
CAATAGGTGCGCCCCTCATCTGTCAGCACTCTGCCCCTCAAGTGTCAAGGATCGCGCCCCTCATCTGTCA
GTAGTCGCGCCCCTCAAGTGTCAATACCGCAGGGCACTTATCCCCAGGCTTGTCCACATCATCTGTGGGA
AACTCGCGTAAAATCAGGCGTTTTCGCCGATTTGCGAGGCTGGCCAGCTCCACGTCGCCGGCCGAAATCG
AGCCTGCCCCTCATCTGTCAACGCCGCGCCGGGTGAGTCGGCCCCTCAAGTGTCAACGTCCGCCCCTCAT
CTGTCAGTGAGGGCCAAGTTTTCCGCGAGGTATCCACAACGCCGGCGGCCGCGGTGTCTCGCACACGGCT
TCGACGGCGTTTCTGGCGCGTTTGCAGGGCCATAGACGGCCGCCAGCCCAGCGGCGAGGGCAACCAGCCC
GGTGAGCGTCGGAAAGGCGC
