>Addgene plasmid #126302 | pGWB14-LYX084 | depositor partial sequence | sequence record 241576 | Niben101Scf04568g01008.1
ATGGCAAGTATGAGTGGCGACGGTGCCACGTGTAAGTCGGAAGCTGCAGATAAGTTTCCAGTAGGGTTAA
GAGTTCTTGTGGTTGATGACGACATCGTTTGCCTTAGAATTCTGGAGCAAATGCTTCGCAAATGCAAGTA
TTCTGTTACCACTTGTTCCCAAGCTGCGGTGGCATTAAACCTACTACGGGAAAGGAGGGGGTCTTTTGAT
GTTGTACTGAGTGATGTTCATATGCCTGATATGGATGGTTTTAAACTTCTTGAGCTTGTTGGGTTGGAAA
TGGACCTTCCAGTAATAATGATGTCAGGTGATGGAAGAACCAACCTCGTCATGAGAGGAGTTCAGCATGG
GGCTTGTGATTATTTGATTAAGCCTATACGTGATGAGGAGCTAAAGAATATCTGGCAGCATGTTGTTAGG
AAAAGATGTAGCTTCAGTAAAGAGCCTGAATATTCTGGTAGCTTGGATGAAAATGATCGGCATAAACGAG
GAAATGATGATGCTGAATGTGCTTCTTCTGTAATTGAAGGAGCAGATGGAGTGCTAAAACCACAGAAAAA
GAAAAGAGATGCAAAAGAAGAAGATGAAACGGAAATGGAAAATGATGACCCAAATACTGCAAAAAAGCCA
CGTGTAGTCTGGTCAGTGGAGCTTCATCAGCAATTTGTTAGTGCTGTCAACCAACTCGGGATTGATAAGG
CTGTACCTAAGAGAATCCTTGAACTGATGAATGTTCCTGGTTTGACAAGAGAAAATGTGGCAAGCCATCT
TCAGAAATTTAGGCTGTACTTGAAGAGGCTAAGTGGAGTAGCTCAGCAACAGGGTGGCTTCCCCAGTACC
TACTGCGGGCCAATAGAACAGAATCCAAAACTTGGTTTACTAGGGAGATTTGACATTCAAGCACTGGCAG
CCTCTGGTCAAATTCCTCCTGAAACTTTGACAGCTCTTCATGCTGAGCTTTTAGGTCGATCGTCAGGTAA
CCTGGTTTTACCATCAGTAGAGCAGCCGCATCTCCTACAAGCATCCCTGCAGCAAGCAAAGTGCGTACCT
GTTGATCATGTTGTGGCCTATGGTCAGCCTCTGATGAAATGCCCTCCCAGCATTACTAATCCTAAACTTC
TTTCTCAACCTATGATGTCTGCTGAGGATGTTCATTCAGGATTTGGATCCCGGAGAGCAAAAAATATATG
TATGGTTCCTAGCAGCAATCTCACTGGGCTAGCTGCTCCAGACAGCAACATGTTAATGGCAATGATGCAA
CATCAGCAACAATGGCAAAAGCAGCAGCAGCTGGAACAGCAACAGAAACAATCCGGTCTTTCTGAGGCCA
ACCATTCAATTAATGTGAAACCTTCTTGCCTTGTATTGCCTTCTCAATCGCCAGGTAATTTCCAAGTGGG
AGATAGTCCTGGCTCCGTTAGACAGGCCTGCAGTTCGAGTAAATCTTCAGTAATTGATTATAGCGTTCTC
TCGCCACAGTCAAATAATTCATCAGCTGTGGTGCAAGTGTTAGACGGGGAACTCAAACCAGCATGTGGCT
TAAACAGGCTCTCCACTGCAGCTCCTTTCACTCCTTCAGTCTCATCATGCTCTGTTCATGCTGACAATAG
TGTTGGTCTGCAGCTTCATAACTCTAGCTCGGCATTTGGTGCATCTAAACAACTGCCAGGCTTTGTTCCT
AACCATCTGGGCTTTCCAGTGTCATGTAATAGTAAACCAAGCCAGATTCTTGACCAGGGACCTATGAGAA
GTCCTGGAGTTGGTAAAGCTGCCGCCATTCCCAGTCGTTTTGCTGTAGACGAGTCTGATTCGCCAATGTG
CAATTTCAGTACTGTAAAAGTTTATACTGAGGACACTAAAGTTAAGCAGGAGCCTAACATGAATATCATG
GAAAATTCTAAAGTTGGACCAGCTCTTTTTCAAAACTTACCATCTGGTGATCTTATGAGTGTCTTCAGCG
AC
